>Addgene plasmid #121907 | pBAD-BirA-eCPX-AP | addgene full sequence | sequence record 240571 | Addgene NGS Result
AAGAAACCAATTGTCCATATTGCATCAGACATTGCCGTCACTGCGTCTTTTACTGGCTCTTCTCGCTAAC
CAAACCGGTAACCCCGCTTATTAAAAGCATTCTGTAACAAAGCGGGACCAAAGCCATGACAAAAACGCGT
AACAAAAGTGTCTATAATCACGGCAGAAAAGTCCACATTGATTATTTGCACGGCGTCACACTTTGCTATG
CCATAGCATTTTTATCCATAAGATTAGCGGATCCTACCTGACGCTTTTTATCGCAACTCTCTACTGTTTC
TCCATACCCGTTTTTTTGGGCTAGAAATAATTTTGTTTAACTTTAAGAAGGAGATATACATACCCATGAA
GGATAACACCGTGCCACTGAAATTGATTGCCCTGTTAGCGAACGGTGAATTTCACTCTGGCGAGCAGTTG
GGTGAAACGCTGGGAATGAGCCGGGCGGCTATTAATAAACACATTCAGACACTGCGTGACTGGGGCGTTG
ATGTCTTTACCGTTCCGGGTAAAGGATACAGCCTGCCTGAGCCTATCCAGTTACTTAATGCTAAACAGAT
ATTGGGTCAGCTGGATGGCGGTAGTGTAGCCGTGCTGCCAGTGATTGACTCCACGAATCAGTACCTTCTT
GATCGTATCGGAGAGCTTAAATCGGGCGATGCTTGCATTGCAGAATACCAGCAGGCTGGCCGTGGTCGCC
GGGGTCGGAAATGGTTTTCGCCTTTTGGCGCAAACTTATATTTGTCGATGTTCTGGCGTCTGGAACAAGG
CCCGGCGGCGGCGATTGGTTTAAGTCTGGTTATCGGTATCGTGATGGCGGAAGTATTACGCAAGCTGGGT
GCAGATAAAGTTCGTGTTAAATGGCCTAATGACCTCTATCTGCAGGATCGCAAGCTGGCAGGCATTCTGG
TGGAGCTGACTGGCAAAACTGGCGATGCGGCGCAAATAGTCATTGGAGCCGGGATCAACATGGCAATGCG
CCGTGTTGAAGAGAGTGTCGTTAATCAGGGGTGGATCACGCTGCAGGAAGCGGGGATCAATCTCGATCGT
AATACGTTGGCGGCCATGCTAATACGTGAATTACGTGCTGCGTTGGAACTCTTCGAACAAGAAGGATTGG
CACCTTATCTGTCGCGCTGGGAAAAGCTGGATAATTTTATTAATCGCCCAGTGAAACTTATCATTGGTGA
TAAAGAAATATTTGGCATTTCACGCGGAATAGACAAACAGGGGGCTTTATTACTTGAGCAGGATGGAATA
ATAAAACCCTGGATGGGCGGTGAAATATCCCTGCGTAGTGCAGAAAAACATCATCATCATCATCATTGAG
AGTTTAAACGGTCTCCAGCTTGGCTGTTTTGGCGGATGAGAGAAGATTTTCAGCCTGATACAGATTAAAT
CAGAACGCAGAAGCGGTCTGATAAAACAGAATTTGCCTGGCGGCAGTAGCGCGGTGGTCCCACCTGACCC
CATGCCGAACTCAGAAGTGAAACGCCGTAGCGCCGATGGTAGTGTGGGGTCTCCCCATGCGAGAGTAGGG
AACTGCCAGGCATCAAATAAAACGAAAGGCTCAGTCGAAAGACTGGGCCTTTCGTTTTATCTGTTGTTTG
TCGGTGAACGCTCTCCTGAGTAGGACAAATCCGCCGGGAGCGGATTTGAACGTTGCGAAGCAACGGCCCG
GAGGGTGGCGGGCAGGACGCCCGCCATAAACTGCCAGGCATCAAATTAAGCAGAAGGCCATCCTGACGGA
TGGCCTTTTTGCGTTTCTACAAACTCTTTTGTTTATTTTTCTAAATACATTCAAATATGTATCCGCTCAT
GAGACAATAACCCTGATAAATGCTTCAATAATATTGAAAAAGGAAGAGTATGAGTATTCAACATTTCCGT
GTCGCCCTTATTCCCTTTTTTGCGGCATTTTGCCTTCCTGTTTTTGCTCACCCAGAAACGCTGGTGAAAG
TAAAAGATGCTGAAGATCAGTTGGGTGCACGAGTGGGTTACATCGAACTGGATCTCAACAGCGGTAAGAT
CCTTGAGAGTTTTCGCCCCGAAGAACGTTTTCCAATGATGAGCACTTTTAAAGTTCTGCTATGTGGCGCG
GTATTATCCCGTGTTGACGCCGGGCAAGAGCAACTCGGTCGCCGCATACACTATTCTCAGAATGACTTGG
TTGAGTACTCACCAGTCACAGAAAAGCATCTTACGGATGGCATGACAGTAAGAGAATTATGCAGTGCTGC
CATAACCATGAGTGATAACACTGCGGCCAACTTACTTCTGACAACGATCGGAGGACCGAAGGAGCTAACC
GCTTTTTTGCACAACATGGGGGATCATGTAACTCGCCTTGATCGTTGGGAACCGGAGCTGAATGAAGCCA
TACCAAACGACGAGCGTGACACCACGATGCCTGTAGCAATGGCAACAACGTTGCGCAAACTATTAACTGG
CGAACTACTTACTCTAGCTTCCCGGCAACAATTAATAGACTGGATGGAGGCGGATAAAGTTGCAGGACCA
CTTCTGCGCTCGGCCCTTCCGGCTGGCTGGTTTATTGCTGATAAATCTGGAGCCGGTGAGCGTGGGTCTC
GCGGTATCATTGCAGCACTGGGGCCAGATGGTAAGCCCTCCCGTATCGTAGTTATCTACACGACGGGGAG
TCAGGCAACTATGGATGAACGAAATAGACAGATCGCTGAGATAGGTGCCTCACTGATTAAGCATTGGTAA
CTGTCAGACCAAGTTTACTCATATATACTTTAGATTGATTTAAAACTTCATTTTTAATTTAAAAGGATCT
AGGTGAAGATCCTTTTTGATAATCTCATGACCAAAATCCCTTAACGTGAGTTTTCGTTCCACTGAGCGTC
AGACCCCGTAGAAAAGATCAAAGGATCTTCTTGAGATCCTTTTTTTCTGCGCGTAATCTGCTGCTTGCAA
ACAAAAAAACCACCGCTACCAGCGGTGGTTTGTTTGCCGGATCAAGAGCTACCAACTCTTTTTCCGAAGG
TAACTGGCTTCAGCAGAGCGCAGATACCAAATACTGTCCTTCTAGTGTAGCCGTAGTTAGGCCACCACTT
CAAGAACTCTGTAGCACCGCCTACATACCTCGCTCTGCTAATCCTGTTACCAGTGGCTGCTGCCAGTGGC
GATAAGTCGTGTCTTACCGGGTTGGACTCAAGACGATAGTTACCGGATAAGGCGCAGCGGTCGGGCTGAA
CGGGGGGTTCGTGCACACAGCCCAGCTTGGAGCGAACGACCTACACCGAACTGAGATACCTACAGCGTGA
GCTATGAGAAAGCGCCACGCTTCCCGAAGGGAGAAAGGCGGACAGGTATCCGGTAAGCGGCAGGGTCGGA
ACAGGAGAGCGCACGAGGGAGCTTCCAGGGGGAAACGCCTGGTATCTTTATAGTCCTGTCGGGTTTCGCC
ACCTCTGACTTGAGCGTCGATTTTTGTGATGCTCGTCAGGGGGGCGGAGCCTATGGAAAAACGCCAGCAA
CGCGGCCTTTTTACGGTTCCTGAACCGGATATAGTTCCTCCTTTCAGCAAAAAACCCCTCAAGACCCGTT
TAGAGGCCCCAAGGGGTTATGCTAGTTATTGCTCAGCGGTGGCAGCAGCCAACTCAGCTTCCTTTCGGGC
TTTGTTAGCAGCCGGATCAGCTTGCATGCCTGCAGGTCGACTCTAGAGGATCCCCGGGTACCGAGCTCGA
ATTCGTTTAAACATTACTTAAGCTCGTGCCACTCGATTTTCTGTGCTTCAAAAATATCATTCAGACCGCG
GCCGCCTGCACGACGTGCACCGCTTGCGGTACGGCTTTTTTCGGTATAGGTAAAGCTACCAATAACACCC
AGCGGACTATTATCTTCTTCGTAGCGATATTTCAGATTAAAGCCACCCATTTTATTCATCTGACCCTGTG
CATCACTCTGTGCATAACCACCGGTAACGGTGCTGGTTGCACGACGGCTTTTGCTACCAAAACGATAACC
AACGCTCAGAATCCAGGTGCCAACATCAACGCTACGAATACGGCTCTGTTCATAGCTGAAATCCAGTGCA
ACATTTTCCATCGGATTAAACTGCAGACCTGCACCATAGCTAAAACCATAATCGCTGGTATCATGTTTAT
AGGTCGGATATTCGGTGGTCTGAAATTTACCATAACCAACACCCACAACACCATAAATGCTTGCCCAATC
ATTAATACGATATGCCGGACCGGCTGTAATGCCGTAATACTGATTTTTGTTATAATCACCACTCTGACCG
CTCTGACCACCGGCAACGCTGGTGCCTGCGGTAAATGCCAGAACTGCTGCCAGTGCGCTCAGACATGCGA
TTTTTTTCATGGCGATCGCTCCTTACTAAAGTTAAAGAAAATTATTACTAGTGGGGAATTGTTATCCGCT
CACAATTCCCCTATAGTGAGTCGTATTAATTTCGCGGGATCGAGATCCCTTTTGCTGGCCTTTTGCTCAC
ATGTTCTTTCCTGCGTTATCCCCTGATTCTGTGGATAACCGTATTACCGCCTTTGAGTGAGCTGATACCG
CTCGCCGCAGCCGAACGACCGAGCGCAGCGAGTCAGTGAGCGAGGAAGCGGAAGAGCGCCTGATGCGGTA
TTTTCTCCTTACGCATCTGTGCGGTATTTCATACCGCATATGGTGCACTCTCAGTACAATCTGCTCTGAT
GCCGCATAGTTAAGCCAGTATACACTCCGCTATCGCTACGTGACTGGGTCATGGCTGCGCCCCGACACCC
GCCAACACCCGCTGACGCGCCCTGACGGGCTTGTCTGCTCCCGGCATCCGCTTACAGACAAGCTGTGACC
GTCTCCGGGAGCTGCATGTGTCAGAGGTTTTCACCGTCATCACCGAAACGCGCGAGGCAGCAGATCAATT
CGCGCGCGAAGGCGAAGCGGCATGCATAATGTGCCTGTCAAATGGACGAAGCAGGGATTCTGCAAACCCT
ATGCTACTCCGTCAAGCCGTCAATTGTCTGATTCGTTACCAATTATGACAACTTGACGGCTACATCATTC
ACTTTTTCTTCACAACCGGCACGGAACTCGCTCGGGCTGGCCCCGGTGCATTTTTTAAATACCCGCGAGA
AATAGAGTTGATCGTCAAAACCAACATTGCGACCGACGGTGGCGATAGGCATCCGGGTGGTGCTCAAAAG
CAGCTTCGCCTGGCTGATACGTTGGTCCTCGCGCCAGCTTAAGACGCTAATCCCTAACTGCTGGCGGAAA
AGATGTGACAGACGCGACGGCGACAAGCAAACATGCTGTGCGACGCTGGCGATATCAAAATTGCTGTCTG
CCAGGTGATCGCTGATGTACTGACAAGCCTCGCGTACCCGATTATCCATCGGTGGATGGAGCGACTCGTT
AATCGCTTCCATGCGCCGCAGTAACAATTGCTCAAGCAGATTTATCGCCAGCAGCTCCGAATAGCGCCCT
TCCCCTTGCCCGGCGTTAATGATTTGCCCAAACAGGTCGCTGAAATGCGGCTGGTGCGCTTCATCCGGGC
GAAAGAACCCCGTATTGGCAAATATTGACGGCCAGTTAAGCCATTCATGCCAGTAGGCGCGCGGACGAAA
GTAAACCCACTGGTGATACCATTCGCGAGCCTCCGGATGACGACCGTAGTGATGAATCTCTCCTGGCGGG
AACAGCAAAATATCACCCGGTCGGCAAACAAATTCTCGTCCCTGATTTTTCACCACCCCCTGACCGCGAA
TGGTGAGATTGAGAATATAACCTTTCATTCCCAGCGGTCGGTCGATAAAAAAATCGAGATAACCGTTGGC
CTCAATCGGCGTTAAACCCGCCACCAGATGGGCATTAAACGAGTATCCCGGCAGCAGGGGATCATTTTGC
GCTTCAGCCATACTTTTCATACTCCCGCCATTCAGAG
Features (pLannotate 1.2.2; 21 found; start..end, strand, type, name):
      1..285     +  promoter       araBAD promoter: araBAD; promoter of the L-arabinose operon of E. coli; the araC regulatory gene is transcribed in the opposite direction (Guzman et al., 1995)
    312..334     +  RBS            RBS: efficient ribosome binding site from bacteriophage T7 gene 10 (Olins and Rangwala, 1989)
    346..1308    +  CDS            birA: BIRA_ECOLI - Also known as bioR, dhbB. Experimental evidence at protein level: Swiss-Prot protein existence level 1. Acts both as a biotin--[acetyl-CoA-carboxylase] ligase and a biotin-operon repressor. In the presence of ATP, BirA activates biotin to form the BirA-biotinyl-5'-adenylate (BirA-bio-5'-AMP or holoBirA) complex. HoloBirA can either transfer the biotinyl moiety to the biotin carboxyl carrier protein (BCCP) subunit of acetyl-CoA carboxylase, or bind to the biotin operator site and inhibit transcription of the operon. From Escherichia coli (strain K12).
   1309..1326    +  CDS            capTEV™ (fragment): composite tag for in vivo biotinylation, TEV protease cleavage, and 6xHis tagging
   1435..1550    +  ncRNA          5S rRNA: Accession: RF00001 - 5S ribosomal RNA
   1554..1640    +  terminator     rrnB T1 terminator: Escherichia coli rrnB; transcription terminator T1 from the E. coli rrnB gene
   1732..1759    +  terminator     rrnB T2 terminator: transcription terminator T2 from the E. coli rrnB gene
   1778..1869    +  promoter       AmpR promoter: bla
   1870..2730    +  CDS            AmpR: β-lactamase; bla; confers resistance to ampicillin, carbenicillin, and related antibiotics
   2901..3489    +  rep_origin     ori: high-copy-number ColE1/pMB1/pBR322/pUC origin of replication
   3548..3595    -  terminator     T7 terminator: transcription terminator for bacteriophage T7 RNA polymerase
   3603..3652    -  CDS            SET1 (fragment): solubility-enhancement tag derived from T7 phage gene 10B
   3659..3714    -  misc_feature   MCS: pUC18/19 multiple cloning site
   3823..3954    -  CDS            ail (fragment): AIL_YEREN - Experimental evidence at protein level: Swiss-Prot protein existence level 1. Promotes the invasion of pathogenic bacteria into eukaryotic cells by an unknown mechanism. From Yersinia enterocolitica.
   3979..4350    -  CDS            ompX (fragment): OMPX_ECOLI - Also known as ybiG. Experimental evidence at protein level: Swiss-Prot protein existence level 1. From Escherichia coli (strain K12).
   4395..4419    -  protein_bind   lac operator: The lac repressor binds to the lac operator to inhibit transcription in E. coli. This inhibition can be relieved by adding lactose or isopropyl-β-D-thiogalactopyranoside (IPTG). lac repressor encoded by lacI
   4420..4438    -  promoter       T7 promoter: promoter for bacteriophage T7 RNA polymerase
   4471..4604    +  rep_origin     RSF ori (fragment): Plasmids containing the RSF 1030 origin of replication can be propagated in E. coli cells that contain additional plasmids with compatible origins.
   4609..4749    -  misc_feature   bom: basis of mobility region from pBR322
   4851..4891    -  CDS            rop (fragment): Rop protein, which maintains plasmids at low copy number; rop
   5013..5891    -  CDS            araC: L-arabinose regulatory protein; araC
