[The description below was written by a language model from this plasmid's Addgene catalogue record and pLannotate feature annotations shown in this document.]
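Description:
pBAD-BirA-eCPX-AP is a roughly 5.9 kb bacterial expression plasmid built on a pBAD backbone that co-expresses two proteins from independently controlled promoters in E. coli. It is propagated through a ColE1/pBR322-type origin, with an adjacent bom region and only a fragment of rop annotated. The catalogue lists it as low copy, and selection is by ampicillin resistance (β-lactamase). The araC regulator is encoded divergently from the araBAD promoter, giving arabinose-inducible control of the first cassette.

The first cassette places the E. coli biotin-protein ligase BirA behind the araBAD promoter and a T7 gene 10 ribosome binding site. BirA carries a C-terminal 6xHis tag, which the automated annotation picks up as a fragment of a composite tag, and the cassette ends with the rrnB T1 and T2 terminators. The second cassette lies on the opposite strand and uses a T7 promoter with a lac operator, so it should require T7 RNA polymerase in the host and be IPTG-responsive. It drives eCPX, the enhanced circularly permuted outer membrane protein X, and ends at a T7 terminator. Because the scaffold is permuted, the feature table reports it as separate OmpX-like fragments, one of them matched to the homologous Yersinia Ail protein. The "AP" in the name presumably denotes a biotin acceptor peptide fused to eCPX, but no such feature is annotated and the record does not define it.

According to the associated publication title, the plasmid belongs to a bacterial display system for selecting BirA variants with novel peptide specificity. In such a design, the ligase and its surface-displayed peptide substrate are made in the same cell, so biotinylation of the displayed peptide links enzyme activity to the encoding plasmid.
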