Addgene plasmid #121907: pBAD-BirA-eCPX-AP
Purpose: Expresses BirA and eCPX-AP
Depositing lab: Per Svenningsen. Depositing organization: University of Southern Denmark. Publication: A bacterial display system for effective selection of protein-biotin ligase BirA variants with novel peptide specificity. Granhoj J, Dimke H, Svenningsen P. Sci Rep. 2019 Mar 11;9(1):4118. doi: 10.1038/s41598-019-40984-x. PubMed 30858523.
Backbone
  Vector backbone: pBAD
  Backbone size w/o insert (bp): 4000
  Total vector size (bp): 5919
  Vector type: Bacterial Expression
Growth in bacteria
  Bacterial resistance: Ampicillin, 100 μg/mL
  Growth temperature: 37°C
  Growth strain: DH5alpha
  Copy number: Low Copy
Gene/Insert 1
  Gene/Insert name: BirA
  Species: Synthetic
  Insert size (bp): 984
  Entrez Gene: birA (a.k.a. b3973, ECK3965, bioR, dhbB)
  Promoter: pBAD promoter
  Tag / fusion protein: 6xHis (C terminal on insert)
  Cloning method: Ligation Independent Cloning
  Sequencing primers: 5′ pBAD
Gene/Insert 2
  Gene/Insert name: Enhanced Circularly Permuted Outer Membrane Protein X (alt name: eCPX)
  Species: Synthetic
  Insert size (bp): 627
  Promoter: T7
  Cloning method: Ligation Independent Cloning
  Sequencing primers: 5′ T7
Terms and licenses: Academic/Nonprofit Terms; Industry Terms: Not Available to Industry
How to cite: pBAD-BirA-eCPX-AP was a gift from Per Svenningsen (Addgene plasmid # 121907 ; http://n2t.net/addgene:121907 ; RRID:Addgene_121907)
